Addgene plasmid #198583: pENTR223-BPLF1_501-1500
Purpose: Gateway Entry Clone
Depositing lab: Eric Johannsen. Depositing organization: Brigham and Women's Hospital. Publication: Epstein-Barr virus and virus human protein interaction maps. Calderwood MA, Venkatesan K, Xing L, Chase MR, Vazquez A, Holthaus AM, Ewence AE, Li N, Hirozane-Kishikawa T, Hill DE, Vidal M, Kieff E, Johannsen E. Proc Natl Acad Sci U S A. 2007 May 1;104(18):7606-11. doi: 10.1073/pnas.0702332104. Epub 2007 Apr 19. PubMed 17446270.
Backbone
  Vector backbone: pENTR223.1
  Backbone manufacturer: Invitrogen
  Backbone size w/o insert (bp): 2875
  Vector type: Gateway Entry Vector
Growth in bacteria
  Bacterial resistance: Spectinomycin, 50 μg/mL
  Growth temperature: 37°C
  Growth strain: DH5alpha
  Copy number: High Copy
Gene/Insert
  Gene/Insert name: BPLF1_501-1500
  Species: Epstein-Barr virus
  Mutation: None (wildtype)
  Cloning method: Gateway Cloning
Terms and licenses: Academic/Nonprofit Terms; Industry Terms: Not Available to Industry
How to cite: pENTR223-BPLF1_501-1500 was a gift from Eric Johannsen (Addgene plasmid # 198583 ; http://n2t.net/addgene:198583 ; RRID:Addgene_198583)
