[The description below was written by a language model from this plasmid's Addgene catalogue record and pLannotate feature annotations shown in this document.]
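Description:
pENTR223-BPLF1_501-1500 is a Gateway entry clone built on the pENTR223.1 backbone (Invitrogen) and carrying a wild-type segment of the Epstein-Barr virus BPLF1 open reading frame. The sequenced plasmid is 5,790 nt. It is maintained in E. coli from a high-copy ColE1/pUC-type origin and selected with spectinomycin through an aadA (SmR) aminoglycoside adenylyltransferase gene. A class 1 integron Pc promoter fragment and a short remnant of a gentamicin acetyltransferase gene lie upstream of aadA. Small lacI and lacZα fragments are also annotated and appear to be non-functional backbone remnants.

The insert is annotated as a roughly 3 kb fragment matching the EBV large tegument protein. This length fits the construct name if "501-1500" refers to amino acid residues, although the record does not define the numbering. BPLF1 is a very large protein involved in capsid transport and uncoating, and it has deneddylase activity toward cullin-RING ligases; subdividing it into segments is a common way to make such ORFs tractable. The fragment is flanked by two attL-type Gateway recombination sites. The annotation software calls both attL3, but the exact site identities may differ from this automated call. rrnB T1 and T2 terminators sit upstream of the cassette to insulate it from read-through transcription, and a T7 promoter lies just beyond the downstream att site, pointing back toward the insert.

The entry clone has no expression promoter for the sense strand. It serves as a donor for LR Clonase transfer of the BPLF1 fragment into destination vectors. The associated publication concerns EBV and virus-human protein interaction mapping, which suggests use in interaction screens or tagged expression.
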