Features (pLannotate 1.2.2; 12 found; start..end, strand, type, name):
    121..213     +  CDS            lacI (fragment): lac repressor; lacI; The lac repressor binds to the lac operator to inhibit transcription in E. coli. This inhibition can be relieved by adding lactose or isopropyl-β-D-thiogalactopyranoside (IPTG).
    268..295     -  terminator     rrnB T2 terminator: transcription terminator T2 from the E. coli rrnB gene
    427..470     +  terminator     rrnB T1 terminator: Escherichia coli rrnB; transcription terminator T1 from the E. coli rrnB gene
    517..553     -  CDS            lacZα (fragment): LacZα fragment of β-galactosidase; lacZ fragment
    570..665     +  protein_bind   attL3: mutant version of attL; recombination site for the Gateway® LR reaction LR Clonase™
    668..3670    +  CDS            LTP_EBVB9 (fragment): Experimental evidence at protein level: Swiss-Prot protein existence level 1. Large tegument protein that plays multiple roles in the viral cycle. During viral entry, remains associated with the capsid while most of the tegument is detached and participates in the capsid transport toward the host nucleus. Plays a role in the routing of the capsid at the nuclear pore complex and subsequent uncoating. Within the host nucleus, acts as a deneddylase and promotes the degradation of nuclear CRLs (cullin-RING ubiquitin ligases) and thereby stabilizes nuclear CRL substrates, while cytoplasmic CRLs rem
   3672..3767    -  protein_bind   attL3: mutant version of attL; recombination site for the Gateway® LR reaction LR Clonase™
   3786..3804    -  promoter       T7 promoter: promoter for bacteriophage T7 RNA polymerase
   3994..4017    +  promoter       Pc promoter (fragment): intI1 (promoter lies within the coding sequence); class 1 integron promoter
   4193..4249    +  CDS            GmR (fragment): gentamycin acetyltransferase; aacC1; confers resistance to gentamycin
   4256..5047    +  CDS            SmR: aminoglycoside adenylyltransferase (Murphy, 1985); aadA; confers resistance to spectinomycin and streptomycin
   5140..5728    +  rep_origin     ori: high-copy-number ColE1/pMB1/pBR322/pUC origin of replication
>Addgene plasmid #198583 | pENTR223-BPLF1_501-1500 | addgene full sequence | sequence record 391874 | Addgene NGS Result
CTTTCCTGCGTTATCCCCTGATTCTGTGGATAACCGTATTACCGCCTTTGAGTGAGCTGATACCGCTCGC
CGCAGCCGAACGACCGAGCGCAGCGAGTCAGTGAGCGAGGAAGCGGAAGAGCGCCCAATACGCAAACCGC
CTCTCCCCGCGCGTTGGCCGATTCATTAATGCAGCTGGCACGACAGGTTTCCCGACTGGAAAGCGGGCAG
TGAGCGCAACGCAATTAATACGCGTACCGCTAGCCAGGAAGAGTTTGTAGAAACGCAAAAAGGCCATCCG
TCAGGATGGCCTTCTGCTTAGTTTGATGCCTGGCAGTTTATGGCGGGCGTCCTGCCCGCCACCCTCCGGG
CCGTTGCTTCACAACGTTCAAATCCGCTCCCGGCGGATTTGTCCTACTCAGGAGAGCGTTCACCGACAAA
CAACAGATAAAACGAAAGGCCCAGTCTTCCGACTGAGCCTTTCGTTTTATTTGATGCCTGGCAGTTCCCT
ACTCTCGCGTTAACGCTAGCATGGATGTTTTCCCAGTCACGACGTTGTAAAACGACGGCCAGTCTTAAGC
TCGGGCCCCAAATAATGATTTTATTTTGACTGATAGTGACCTGTTCGTTGCAACAAATTGATGAGCAATG
CTTTTTTATAATGCCAACTTTGTACAAAAAAGTTGGCATGCAAATACCCATCCCTCTGCCACAGGCAGCT
CCCTCGAACCCAAAAATCCCTCTGACCACCCCATCCCCTTCCCCGACTGCAGCAGCAGCCCCCACCACCA
CGACTCTTTCTCCTCCTCCAACTCAGCAGCAGCCCCCGCAATCAGCCGCCCCGGCTCCTTCTCCACTTCT
TCCTCAGCAGCAGCCCACGCCATCAGCCGCCCCGGCTCCTTCTCCACTTCTTCCTCAGCAGCAGCCCCCG
CCATCAGCCGCCCGGGCTCCTTCTCCTCTTCCTCCTCAGCAGCAGCCCCTGCCATCAGCTACCCCGGCTC
CTCCTCCTGCTCAGCAGCTCCCACCATCAGCCACGACACTCGAACCAGAAAAAAACCATCCCCCGGCCGC
TGACAGGGCTGGAACGGAGATATCCCCATCACCTCCCTTCGGGCAGCAGCCCTCCTTTGGGGATGATGCA
TCTGGGGGTTCTGGCCTCGTCCGCTACCTGTCTGACCTAGAGGAGCCTTTCCTATCCATGTCCGACTCTG
AAGAAGCGGAGAGCGACTTAGCCTCCGATATCCCCACCACAGAGGATGAAGACATGTTCGAAGATGAAGT
GTTCTCCAACAGCCTGGAATCGGGATCCAGTGCCCCCACGTCCCCCATCACACTGGACACCGCCAGGAGC
CAATACTATCAGACCACCTTTGACATAGAGACTCCTGAGATGGACTTTGTGCCCCTCGAGAGCAACATTG
CGAGAATAGCCGGACATACCTACCAGGAACAGGCCATCGTCTACGACCCGGCCTCTAACCGGGAAGTGCC
AGAGGCAGATGCCTTGAGCATGATAGACTATCTTCTTGTGACAGTGGTCCTCGAGCAGGGGCTAATAAGG
AGTAGGGACCGATCGTCTGTGCTAAATCTGCTGGAATTCTTAAAGGACTGGTCGGGACATCTGCAGGTCC
CCACGCTGGACCTGGAGCAACTGCTCACTTCCGAACTTAACATCCAAAACCTCGCAAACATGCTATCAGA
AAACAAGGGAAGAGCGGGAGAGTTCCATAAGCACCTGGCCGCAAAGCTGGAGGCCTGCCTGCCGTCCCTG
GCCACGAAGGACGCGGTCCGTGTAGATGCCGGTGCTAAGATGCTGGCTGAAATTCCCCAGCTGGCCGAGA
GCGACGATGGAAAATTTGACCTGGAGGCGGCCCGCAGACGCCTGACCGACCTGCTCTCGGGCGGAGATCA
GGAGGCGGGGGAAGGAGGAGGAGAACCCGAGGATAATTCCATCTACAGGGGCCCGCACGTGGACGTCCCC
TTGGTCCTGGACGACGAAAGCTGGAAGCGCCTCCTATCCCTGGCGGAGGCCGCCCGAACGGCCGTGGCCA
GACAACAGGCTGGGGTAGATGAGGAGGACGTCCGCTTTTTGGCGCTGTTGACAGCGATAGAGTATGGGGC
CCCTCCCGCCGCCTCAGTGCCCCCCTTTGTCCACAACGTGGCCGTCCGGTCCAAGAATGCGGCCCTGCAC
GTGCGCAGGTGTACGGCGGACATCAGGGACAAGGTGGCCTCGGCGGCCTCCGATTATCTCTCCTACCTTG
AGGACCCAAGCCTCCCAACAGTGATGGATTTTGACGACCTCCTGACACACCTGCGGCACACATGCCAGAT
CATCGCCTCCCTGCCTCTCCTAAACATCCGGTACACGTCCATTGAATGGGACTATCGCGAGCTCCTCTAC
CTGGGCACCGCCCTTAGTGATATGAGCGGTATCCCCTGGCCCCTGGAGCGAGTTGAGGAGGACGACCCCA
GCATTGCCCCCCTTCCAGAGTTTGAGACAGTCGCGAAAAAACAGAAGGAGCTCGAGACCACCAGAGAAAA
CGAAAAGCGCCTCCGCACCATCCTGGACGACATCGAGGCAATGTTGGGCCTGGCCGGTGTGGCCTCGGCC
CCAGGCGCCCCCATCTCTCCCGCCTCTCCCTCTGCGACACCCGCCAACCACGACAACCCCGAAGCCACGC
CACCGCTGGCCGACACCGCGGCCCTCACCATCCCCGTCATAGAAAAGTACATCGCAAATGCAGGGTCGAT
AGTCGGGGCCGCAAAGAACCCCACGTACATCCGCCTACGTGACACTATACAGCAGATTGTTCGCTCCAAA
AAGTACCTGATGAACATCCTGAAATCCATCACCTTCTACACCATCGATAACTACATTGCCTCCTTCGAGG
AGAGCATAGACCACCTCTATCGTGACTTGCCGGTCCTTGACCCTGAGGTGCAGGATGGCATTGACCGCAT
CCTGGACCCCATGGTCTCAGAGGCCCTGCACACATTCGAGATGGGCAACCGGCTGACGCTGGAGCCAGCG
CGCCTAGTGGCCTTGCAGAATTTTGCTACTCACAGCACCTTAAAGGAGACGGCCGCGGCGGTGAATCTGC
TCCCAGGTCTACTGGCGGTCTATGATGCGACGATCACAGGTCAGGCTCCAGAGGATGCCCTGAGACTACT
CTCTGGGCTGCAGAATCAGCTCTCCCAAACGCTCATCCCAGGGAAGCTCAAGAAACGCTTCCTAAGTTAC
CTGCAGAAATTGAAGAATAACAACAACGATCAGCTCAGACAGAAGGAGGTGCAGGCCTGGCGCCTGGAGG
CCGAAGGCTTTAAGCCCGCCACCGAGGAACAGCTCGAGGCCTTTCTGGACACTGCCCCCAACAAAGAGCT
CAAGCGACAGTATGAGAAGAAGCTGCGGCAGCTTATGGAGACCGGGCGCAAGGAAAAGGAGAAGCTCCGA
GAACAGGAAGACAAGGAGAGGCAGGAGCGGCGAGCGCGAGAGGCGAATGAGGCCTGGGCCAGAATTAGGA
AGGCGCTGGGGGCACGCCCAGAGCCCGCTCCCACTTCGCCCGATGACTGGAACACCCTGCTGGCCTCCCT
GCTGCCAGACAATACGGACTCAGCCGCGGCAGCAGCGGCGGCAGTAGCCAGAAACACGGACATCTTGGAC
TCCCTCACACAGATCCTTGCCGCTATGCTACCAACTTTCTTGTACAAAGTTGGCATTATAAGAAAGCATT
GCTTATCAATTTGTTGCAACGAACAGGTCACTATCAGTCAAAATAAAATCATTATTTGCCATCCAGCTGA
TATCCCCTATAGTGAGTCGTATTACATGGTCATAGCTGTTTCCTGGCAGCTCTGGCCCGTGTCTCAAAAT
CTCTGATGTTACATTGCACAAGATAAAAATATATCATCATGCCTCCTCTAGACCAGCCAGGACAGAAATG
CCTCGACTTCGCTGCTACCCAAGGTTGCCGGGTGACGCACACCGTGGAAACGGATGAAGGCACGAACCCA
GTGGACATAAGCCTGTTCGGTTCGTAAGCTGTAATGCAAGTAGCGTATGCGCTCACGCAACTGGTCCAGA
ACCTTGACCGAACGCAGCGGTGGTAACGGCGCAGTGGCGGTTTTCATGGCTTGTTATGACTGTTTTTTTG
GGGTACAGTCTATGCCTCGGGCATCCAAGCAGCAAGCGCGTTACGCCGTGGGTCGATGTTTGATGTTATG
GAGCAGCAACGATGTTACGCAGCAGGGCAGTCGCCCTAAAACAAAGTTAAACATTATGAGGGAAGCGGTG
ATCGCCGAAGTATCGACTCAACTATCAGAGGTAGTTGGCGTCATCGAGCGCCATCTCGAACCGACGTTGC
TGGCCGTACATTTGTACGGCTCCGCAGTGGATGGCGGCCTGAAGCCACACAGTGATATTGATTTGCTGGT
TACGGTGACCGTAAGGCTTGATGAAACAACGCGGCGAGCTTTGATCAACGACCTTTTGGAAACTTCGGCT
TCCCCTGGAGAGAGCGAGATTCTCCGCGCTGTAGAAGTCACCATTGTTGTGCACGACGACATCATTCCGT
GGCGTTATCCAGCTAAGCGCGAACTGCAATTTGGAGAATGGCAGCGCAATGACATTCTTGCAGGTATCTT
CGAGCCAGCCACGATCGACATTGATCTGGCTATCTTGCTGACAAAAGCAAGAGAACATAGCGTTGCCTTG
GTAGGTCCAGCGGCGGAGGAACTCTTTGATCCGGTTCCTGAACAGGATCTATTTGAGGCGCTAAATGAAA
CCTTAACGCTATGGAACTCGCCGCCCGACTGGGCTGGCGATGAGCGAAATGTAGTGCTTACGTTGTCCCG
CATTTGGTACAGCGCAGTAACCGGCAAAATCGCGCCGAAGGATGTCGCTGCCGACTGGGCAATGGAGCGC
CTGCCGGCCCAGTATCAGCCCGTCATACTTGAAGCTAGACAGGCTTATCTTGGACAAGAAGAAGATCGCT
TGGCCTCGCGCGCAGATCAGTTGGAAGAATTTGTCCACTACGTGAAAGGCGAGATCACCAAGGTAGTCGG
CAAATAACCCTCGAGCCACCCATGACCAAAATCCCTTAACGTGAGTTACGCGTCGTTCCACTGAGCGTCA
GACCCCGTAGAAAAGATCAAAGGATCTTCTTGAGATCCTTTTTTTCTGCGCGTAATCTGCTGCTTGCAAA
CAAAAAAACCACCGCTACCAGCGGTGGTTTGTTTGCCGGATCAAGAGCTACCAACTCTTTTTCCGAAGGT
AACTGGCTTCAGCAGAGCGCAGATACCAAATACTGTTCTTCTAGTGTAGCCGTAGTTAGGCCACCACTTC
AAGAACTCTGTAGCACCGCCTACATACCTCGCTCTGCTAATCCTGTTACCAGTGGCTGCTGCCAGTGGCG
ATAAGTCGTGTCTTACCGGGTTGGACTCAAGACGATAGTTACCGGATAAGGCGCAGCGGTCGGGCTGAAC
GGGGGGTTCGTGCACACAGCCCAGCTTGGAGCGAACGACCTACACCGAACTGAGATACCTACAGCGTGAG
CTATGAGAAAGCGCCACGCTTCCCGAAGGGAGAAAGGCGGACAGGTATCCGGTAAGCGGCAGGGTCGGAA
CAGGAGAGCGCACGAGGGAGCTTCCAGGGGGAAACGCCTGGTATCTTTATAGTCCTGTCGGGTTTCGCCA
CCTCTGACTTGAGCGTCGATTTTTGTGATGCTCGTCAGGGGGGCGGAGCCTATGGAAAAACGCCAGCAAC
GCGGCCTTTTTACGGTTCCTGGCCTTTTGCTGGCCTTTTGCTCACATGTT
